Addgene plasmid #117573: pEPOR1CB0110
Purpose: Level1 Golden Gate Cassette: sgRNA cassette for spCas9, targeting Protein kinase superfamily protein {AT1G73460} in A. thaliana
Depositing lab: Nicola Patron. Depositing organization: Earlham Institute. Publication: Comparison of efficiency and specificity of CRISPR-associated (Cas) nucleases in plants: An expanded toolkit for precision genome engineering. Raitskin O, Schudoma C, West A, Patron NJ. PLoS One. 2019 Feb 27;14(2):e0211598. doi: 10.1371/journal.pone.0211598. eCollection 2019. PubMed 30811422.
Backbone
  Vector backbone: pICH47761
  Vector type: Plant Expression
Growth in bacteria
  Bacterial resistance: Ampicillin, 100 μg/mL
  Growth temperature: 37°C
  Growth strain: DH5alpha
  Copy number: High Copy
Gene/Insert
  Gene/Insert name: Promoter_AtU6-26 + sa_gRNA_Protein kinase superfamily protein {AT1G73460} A. thaliana
  Species: Synthetic
  Promoter: AtU6-26 (pICSL90002)
  Cloning method: Restriction Enzyme; 5′ cloning site BsaI (destroyed during cloning); 3′ cloning site BsaI (destroyed during cloning)
Terms and licenses: Academic/Nonprofit Terms; Industry Terms: Not Available to Industry
Depositor comments: Please visit https://www.biorxiv.org/content/early/2018/09/20/422766 for BioRxiv preprint
How to cite: pEPOR1CB0110 was a gift from Nicola Patron (Addgene plasmid # 117573 ; http://n2t.net/addgene:117573 ; RRID:Addgene_117573)
