[The description below was written by a language model from this plasmid's Addgene catalogue record and pLannotate feature annotations shown in this document.]
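Description:
pEPOR1CB0110 is a Level 1 Golden Gate (MoClo-style) cassette plasmid built in the pICH47761 acceptor backbone and catalogued as a plant expression vector. It carries a single guide RNA transcription unit in which the Arabidopsis thaliana U6-26 promoter, an RNA polymerase III promoter suited to producing small uncapped transcripts, drives a guide directed against the A. thaliana gene AT1G73460, annotated as a protein kinase superfamily protein. The unit was assembled through BsaI sites that were destroyed during cloning, as is usual for Type IIS assembly.

The record is inconsistent about the cognate nuclease. The purpose field describes an sgRNA cassette for SpCas9, whereas the insert name reads "sa_gRNA" and the feature annotation of the 4,694 nt sequenced plasmid identifies a Staphylococcus aureus Cas9 guide scaffold immediately downstream of the AtU6 promoter fragment. The sequence evidence therefore points to an SaCas9-type guide, and users should check this before pairing it with a nuclease.

The guide cassette lies between nopaline-type left and right T-DNA border repeats. The backbone combines a high-copy ColE1/pUC-type origin for propagation in E. coli with the broad-host-range incP oriV and its trfA replication initiator, elements that permit maintenance in Agrobacterium. Selection in bacteria is by ampicillin through β-lactamase under its own promoter; a short TetR fragment appears to be a backbone remnant. No plant selectable marker or nuclease gene is annotated, consistent with this being a module intended for combination with Cas9 and marker cassettes in higher-level assemblies. It belongs to a toolkit used to compare the efficiency and specificity of different Cas nucleases in plants.
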