Features (pLannotate 1.2.2; 10 found; start..end, strand, type, name):
    167..183     +  promoter       AtU6 promoter (fragment): consensus promoter from the three Arabidopsis U6 snRNA genes (Waibel and Filipowicz, 1990; Nekrasov et al., 2013)
    261..336     +  misc_RNA       Sa gRNA scaffold: guide RNA scaffold for the Staphylococcus aureus CRISPR/Cas9 system
    397..421     +  misc_feature   RB T-DNA repeat: right border repeat from nopaline C58 T-DNA
    533..553     -  CDS            TetR (fragment): tetracycline resistance regulatory protein; tetR
    580..1725    -  CDS            trfA: TRFA_ECOLX - Experimental evidence at protein level: Swiss-Prot protein existence level 1. Also involved in plasmid copy number control, promoting intermolecular coupling of protein bound iterons at oriV, which inhibits replication initiation. From Escherichia coli.
   2061..2649    -  rep_origin     ori: high-copy-number ColE1/pMB1/pBR322/pUC origin of replication
   2820..3680    -  CDS            AmpR: β-lactamase; bla; confers resistance to ampicillin, carbenicillin, and related antibiotics
   3681..3785    -  promoter       AmpR promoter: bla
   3872..4503    -  rep_origin     oriV: incP origin of replication
   4595..4619    +  misc_feature   LB T-DNA repeat: left border repeat from nopaline C58 T-DNA
>Addgene plasmid #117573 | pEPOR1CB0110 | addgene full sequence | sequence record 228192 | Addgene NGS Result
TCTGTGAAGACAATTACGAATTCCCATGGGGAGCATCTTCATTCTTAAGATATGAAGATAATCTTCAAAA
GGCCCCTGGGAATCTGAAAGAAGAGAAGCAGGCCCATTTATATGGGAAAGAACAATAGTATTTCTTATAT
AGGCCCATTTAAGTTGAAAACAATCTTCAAAAGTCCCACATCGCTTAGATAAGAAAACGAAGCTGAGTTT
ATATACAGCTAGAGTCGAAGTAGTGATTGAAGCCTAGGAAACTCTTCCTTGTTTTAGTACTCTGGAAACA
GAATCTACTAAAACAAGGCAAAATGCCGTGTTTATCTCGTCAACTTGTTGGCGAGATTTTTTTACTTGTC
TCGCTCAGATTGTCTTCTGCACGAAGTGGTTTAAACTATCAGTGTTTGACAGGATATATTGGCGGGTAAA
CCTAAGAGAAAAGAGCGTTTATTAGAATAATCGGATATTTAAAAGGGCGTGAAAAGGTTTATCCGTTCGT
CCATTTGTATGTGCATGCCAACCACAGGGTTCCCCAGATCAGGCGCTGGCTGCTGAACCCCCAGCCGGAA
CTGACCCCACAAGGCCCTAGCGTTTGCAATGCACCAGGTCATCATTGACCCAGGCGTGTTCCACCAGGCC
GCTGCCTCGCAACTCTTCGCAGGCTTCGCCGACCTGCTCGCGCCACTTCTTCACGCGGGTGGAATCCGAT
CCGCACATGAGGCGGAAGGTTTCCAGCTTGAGCGGGTACGGCTCCCGGTGCGAGCTGAAATAGTCGAACA
TCCGTCGGGCCGTCGGCGACAGCTTGCGGTACTTCTCCCATATGAATTTCGTGTAGTGGTCGCCAGCAAA
CAGCACGACGATTTCCTCGTCGATCAGGACCTGGCAACGGGACGTTTTCTTGCCACGGTCCAGGACGCGG
AAGCGGTGCAGCAGCGACACCGATTCCAGGTGCCCAACGCGGTCGGACGTGAAGCCCATCGCCGTCGCCT
GTAGGCGCGACAGGCATTCCTCGGCCTTCGTGTAATACCGGCCATTGATCGACCAGCCCAGGTCCTGGCA
AAGCTCGTAGAACGTGAAGGTGATCGGCTCGCCGATAGGGGTGCGCTTCGCGTACTCCAACACCTGCTGC
CACACCAGTTCGTCATCGTCGGCCCGCAGCTCGACGCCGGTGTAGGTGATCTTCACGTCCTTGTTGACGT
GGAAAATGACCTTGTTTTGCAGCGCCTCGCGCGGGATTTTCTTGTTGCGCGTGGTGAACAGGGCAGAGCG
GGCCGTGTCGTTTGGCATCGCTCGCATCGTGTCCGGCCACGGCGCAATATCGAACAAGGAAAGCTGCATT
TCCTTGATCTGCTGCTTCGTGTGTTTCAGCAACGCGGCCTGCTTGGCCTCGCTGACCTGTTTTGCCAGGT
CCTCGCCGGCGGTTTTTCGCTTCTTGGTCGTCATAGTTCCTCGCGTGTCGATGGTCATCGACTTCGCCAA
ACCTGCCGCCTCCTGTTCAAGACGACGCGAACGCTCCACGGCGGCCGATGGCGCGGGCAGGGCAGGGGGA
GCCAGTTGCACGCTGTCGCGCTCGATCTTGGCCGTAGCTTGCTGGACCATCGAGCCGACGGACTGGAAGG
TTTCGCGGGGCGCACGCATGACGGTGCGGCTTGCGATGGTTTCGGCATCCTCGGCGGAAAACCCCGCGTC
GATCAGTTCTTGCCTGTATGCCTTCCGGTCAAACGTCCGATTCATTCACCCTCCTTGCGGGATTGCCCCG
ACTCACGCCGGGGCAATGTGCCCTTATTCCTGATTTGACCCGCCTGGTGCCTTGGTGTCCAGATAATCCA
CCTTATCGGCAATGAAGTCGGTCCCGTAGACCGTCTGGCCGTCCTTCTCGTACTTGGTATTCCGAATCTT
GCCCTGCACGAATACCAGCGACCCCTTGCCCAAATACTTGCCGTGGGCCTCGGCCTGAGAGCCAAAACAC
TTGATGCGGAAGAAGTCGGTGCGCTCCTGCTTGTCGCCGGCATCGTTGCGCCACATCTAGGATCTGCCAG
GAACCGTAAAAAGGCCGCGTTGCTGGCGTTTTTCCATAGGCTCCGCCCCCCTGACGAGCATCACAAAAAT
CGACGCTCAAGTCAGAGGTGGCGAAACCCGACAGGACTATAAAGATACCAGGCGTTTCCCCCTGGAAGCT
CCCTCGTGCGCTCTCCTGTTCCGACCCTGCCGCTTACCGGATACCTGTCCGCCTTTCTCCCTTCGGGAAG
CGTGGCGCTTTCTCATAGCTCACGCTGTAGGTATCTCAGTTCGGTGTAGGTCGTTCGCTCCAAGCTGGGC
TGTGTGCACGAACCCCCCGTTCAGCCCGACCGCTGCGCCTTATCCGGTAACTATCGTCTTGAGTCCAACC
CGGTAAGACACGACTTATCGCCACTGGCAGCAGCCACTGGTAACAGGATTAGCAGAGCGAGGTATGTAGG
CGGTGCTACAGAGTTCTTGAAGTGGTGGCCTAACTACGGCTACACTAGAAGAACAGTATTTGGTATCTGC
GCTCTGCTGAAGCCAGTTACCTTCGGAAAAAGAGTTGGTAGCTCTTGATCCGGCAAACAAACCACCGCTG
GTAGCGGTGGTTTTTTTGTTTGCAAGCAGCAGATTACGCGCAGAAAAAAAGGATCTCAAGAAGATCCTTT
GATCTTTTCTACGGGGTCTGACGCTCAGTGGAACGAAAACTCACGTTAAGGGATTTTGGTCATGAGATTA
TCAAAAAGGATCTTCACCTAGATCCTTTTAAATTAAAAATGAAGTTTTAAATCAATCTAAAGTATATATG
AGTAAACTTGGTCTGACAGTTACCAATGCTTAATCAGTGAGGCACCTATCTCAGCGATCTGTCTATTTCG
TTCATCCATAGTTGCCTGACTCCCCGTCGTGTAGATAACTACGATACGGGAGGGCTTACCATCTGGCCCC
AGTGCTGCAATGATACCGCGAGAACCACGCTCACCGGCTCCAGATTTATCAGCAATAAACCAGCCAGCCG
GAAGGGCCGAGCGCAGAAGTGGTCCTGCAACTTTATCCGCCTCCATCCAGTCTATTAATTGTTGCCGGGA
AGCTAGAGTAAGTAGTTCGCCAGTTAATAGTTTGCGCAACGTTGTTGCCATTGCTACAGGCATCGTGGTG
TCACGCTCGTCGTTTGGTATGGCTTCATTCAGCTCCGGTTCCCAACGATCAAGGCGAGTTACATGATCCC
CCATGTTGTGCAAAAAAGCGGTTAGCTCCTTCGGTCCTCCGATCGTTGTCAGAAGTAAGTTGGCCGCAGT
GTTATCACTCATGGTTATGGCAGCACTGCATAATTCTCTTACTGTCATGCCATCCGTAAGATGCTTTTCT
GTGACTGGTGAGTACTCAACCAAGTCATTCTGAGAATAGTGTATGCGGCGACCGAGTTGCTCTTGCCCGG
CGTCAATACGGGATAATACCGCGCCACATAGCAGAACTTTAAAAGTGCTCATCATTGGAAAACGTTCTTC
GGGGCGAAAACTCTCAAGGATCTTACCGCTGTTGAGATCCAGTTCGATGTAACCCACTCGTGCACCCAAC
TGATCTTCAGCATCTTTTACTTTCACCAGCGTTTCTGGGTGAGCAAAAACAGGAAGGCAAAATGCCGCAA
AAAAGGGAATAAGGGCGACACGGAAATGTTGAATACTCATACTCTTCCTTTTTCAATATTATTGAAGCAT
TTATCAAGGTTATTGTCTCATGAGCGGATACATATTTGAATGTATTTAGAAAAATAAACAAATAGGGGTT
CCGCGCACGAATTGGCCAGCGCTGCCATTTTTGGGGTGAGGCCGTTCGCGGCCGAGGGGCGCAGCCCCTG
GGGGGATGGGAGGCCCGCGTTAGCGGGCCGGGAGGGTTCGAGAAGGGGGGGCACCCCCCTTCGGCGTGCG
CGGTCACGCGCACAGGGCGCAGCCCTGGTTAAAAACAAGGTTTATAAATATTGGTTTAAAAGCAGGTTAA
AAGACAGGTTAGCGGTGGCCGAAAAACGGGCGGAAACCCTTGCAAATGCTGGATTTTCTGCCTGTGGACA
GCCCCTCAAATGTCAATAGGTGCGCCCCTCATCTGTCAGCACTCTGCCCCTCAAGTGTCAAGGATCGCGC
CCCTCATCTGTCAGTAGTCGCGCCCCTCAAGTGTCAATACCGCAGGGCACTTATCCCCAGGCTTGTCCAC
ATCATCTGTGGGAAACTCGCGTAAAATCAGGCGTTTTCGCCGATTTGCGAGGCTGGCCAGCTCCACGTCG
CCGGCCGAAATCGAGCCTGCCCCTCATCTGTCAACGCCGCGCCGGGTGAGTCGGCCCCTCAAGTGTCAAC
GTCCGCCCCTCATCTGTCAGTGAGGGCCAAGTTTTCCGCGAGGTATCCACAACGCCGGCGGCCGCGGTGT
CTCGCACACGGCTTCGACGGCGTTTCTGGCGCGTTTGCAGGGCCATAGACGGCCGCCAGCCCAGCGGCGA
GGGCAACCAGCCCGGTGAGCGTCGCAAAGGAGATCCTGATCTGACTGATGGGCTGCCTGTATCGAGTGGT
GATTTTGTGCCGAGCTGCCGGTCGGGGAGCTGTTGGCTGGCTGGTGGCAGGATATATTGTGGTGTAAACA
AATTGACGCTTAGACAACTTAATAACACATTGCGGACGTTTTTAATGTACTGGGGTGGATGCAGTGGGCC
CCAC
